Addgene plasmid #126497: pCMV-ABEmax(TadA E59, TadA* V106W)
Purpose: Expresses ABEmax(TadA E59, TadA*V106W) in mammalian cells
Depositing lab: David Liu. Depositing organization: Broad Institute. Publication: Analysis and minimization of cellular RNA editing by DNA adenine base editors. Rees HA, Wilson C, Doman JL, Liu DR. Sci Adv. 2019 May 8;5(5):eaax5717. doi: 10.1126/sciadv.aax5717. eCollection 2019 May. PubMed 31086823.
Backbone
  Vector backbone: CMV
  Vector type: Mammalian Expression
Growth in bacteria
  Bacterial resistance: Ampicillin, 100 μg/mL
  Growth temperature: 37°C
  Growth strain: DH5alpha
  Copy number: Unknown
Gene/Insert
  Gene/Insert name: ABEmax(TadA E59 TadA* V106W)
  Species: H. sapiens (human)
Terms and licenses: Academic/Nonprofit Terms; Industry Terms: Not Available to Industry
How to cite: pCMV-ABEmax(TadA E59, TadA* V106W) was a gift from David Liu (Addgene plasmid # 126497 ; http://n2t.net/addgene:126497 ; RRID:Addgene_126497)
