[The description below was written by a language model from this plasmid's Addgene catalogue record and pLannotate feature annotations shown in this document.]
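Description:
pCMV-ABEmax(TadA E59, TadA* V106W) is an 8,811-nt mammalian expression plasmid encoding a variant of the ABEmax adenine base editor. It is propagated in E. coli through a high-copy ColE1/pUC-type origin and selected with ampicillin via the β-lactamase (AmpR) gene and its native promoter. Remnants of cloning-vector sequence (lac promoter/operator, CAP site, a lacI fragment, a bom fragment and small SV40 promoter and MCS fragments) are also annotated but appear to be backbone leftovers. No mammalian selection marker is annotated, which suits transient transfection.

The expression cassette is driven by the human cytomegalovirus immediate-early enhancer, which spans the sequence origin, and its promoter, which the annotation tool detected only in pieces. A T7 promoter lies just upstream of the coding region, and the cassette ends in a bovine growth hormone polyadenylation signal. The open reading frame contains two tandem copies of the E. coli tRNA adenosine deaminase TadA followed by Streptococcus pyogenes Cas9, annotated as an N-terminal portion carrying D10A and an unaltered C-terminal portion, which is consistent with a Cas9 nickase. In the ABEmax architecture the first TadA is the wild-type-derived copy and the second is the evolved, DNA-active TadA*. The construct name indicates a change at E59 in the former (the record does not state the substituted residue) and V106W in the latter. Nuclear localisation signals and linkers are not annotated, and the catalogue's "human" species entry does not match the bacterial origin of the annotated parts.

According to the associated publication title, the plasmid belongs to work analysing and minimising cellular RNA editing by DNA adenine base editors. It would be delivered to mammalian cells along with a separately supplied guide RNA to direct A•T-to-G•C conversion.
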