Features (pLannotate 1.2.2; 19 found; start..end, strand, type, name):
    204..221     -  promoter       CMV promoter (fragment): human cytomegalovirus (CMV) immediate early promoter
    284..335     +  promoter       CMVd2 promoter: truncated human cytomegalovirus (CMV) immediate early promoter that yields moderately reduced expression relative to the full-length promoter
    377..395     +  promoter       T7 promoter: promoter for bacteriophage T7 RNA polymerase
    466..942     +  CDS            tadA: TADA_ECOLI - Also known as yfhC. Experimental evidence at protein level: Swiss-Prot protein existence level 1. Catalyzes the deamination of adenosine to inosine at the wobble position 34 of tRNA(Arg2). Essential for cell viability. From Escherichia coli (strain K12).
   1063..1554    +  CDS            tadA: TADA_ECOLI - Also known as yfhC. Experimental evidence at protein level: Swiss-Prot protein existence level 1. Catalyzes the deamination of adenosine to inosine at the wobble position 34 of tRNA(Arg2). Essential for cell viability. From Escherichia coli (strain K12).
   1654..3255    +  CDS            dCas9(N): N-terminal portion of catalytically inactive Streptococcus pyogenes dCas9 carrying the D10A mutation (Zetsche et al., 2015)
   3256..5750    +  CDS            Cas9(C) (fragment): C-terminal portion of Streptococcus pyogenes Cas9 (Zetsche et al., 2015)
   5872..6096    +  polyA_signal   bGH poly(A) signal: bovine growth hormone polyadenylation signal
   6100..6121    +  promoter       SV40 promoter (fragment): SV40 enhancer and early promoter
   6126..6142    +  misc_feature   MCS (fragment): pBluescript multiple cloning site
   6191..6207    -  protein_bind   lac operator: The lac repressor binds to the lac operator to inhibit transcription in E. coli. This inhibition can be relieved by adding lactose or isopropyl-β-D-thiogalactopyranoside (IPTG). lac repressor encoded by lacI
   6215..6245    -  promoter       lac promoter: promoter for the E. coli lac operon
   6260..6281    -  protein_bind   CAP binding site: CAP binding activates transcription in the presence of cAMP. E. coli catabolite activator protein
   6294..6386    -  CDS            lacI (fragment): lac repressor; lacI; The lac repressor binds to the lac operator to inhibit transcription in E. coli. This inhibition can be relieved by adding lactose or isopropyl-β-D-thiogalactopyranoside (IPTG).
   6569..7157    -  rep_origin     ori: high-copy-number ColE1/pMB1/pBR322/pUC origin of replication
   7328..8188    -  CDS            AmpR: β-lactamase; bla; confers resistance to ampicillin, carbenicillin, and related antibiotics
   8189..8293    -  promoter       AmpR promoter: bla
   8364..8408    -  misc_feature   bom (fragment): basis of mobility region from pBR322
   8563..131     +  enhancer       CMV enhancer (across the origin): human cytomegalovirus immediate early enhancer
>Addgene plasmid #126497 | pCMV-ABEmax(TadA E59, TadA* V106W) | addgene full sequence | sequence record 247664 | Addgene NGS Result
ATATGCCAAGTACGCCCCCTATTGACGTCAATGACGGTAAATGGCCCGCCTGGCATTATGCCCAGTACAT
GACCTTATGGGACTTTCCTACTTGGCAGTACATCTACGTATTAGTCATCGCTATTACCATGGTGATGCGG
TTTTGGCAGTACATCAATGGGCGTGGATAGCGGTTTGACTCACGGTGATTTCCAAGTCTCCACCCCATTG
ACGTCAATGGGAGTTTGTTTTGGCACCAAAATCAACGGGACTTTCCAAAATGTCGTAACAACTCCGCCCC
ATTGACGCAAATGGGCGGTAGGCGTGTACGGTGGGAGGTCTATATAAGCAGAGCTGGTTTAGTGAACCGT
CAGATCCGCTAGAGATCCGCGGCCGCTAATACGACTCACTATAGGGAGAGCCGCCACCATGAAACGGACA
GCCGACGGAAGCGAGTTCGAGTCACCAAAGAAGAAGCGGAAAGTCTCTGAAGTCGAGTTTAGCCACGAGT
ATTGGATGAGGCACGCACTGACCCTGGCAAAGCGAGCATGGGATGAAAGAGAAGTCCCCGTGGGCGCCGT
GCTGGTGCACAACAATAGAGTGATCGGAGAGGGATGGAACAGGCCAATCGGCCGCCACGACCCTACCGCA
CACGCAGAGATCATGGCACTGAGGCAGGGAGGCCTGGTCATGCAGAATTACCGCCTGATCGATGCCACCC
TGTATGTGACACTGGAGCCATGCGTGATGTGCGCAGGAGCAATGATCCACAGCAGGATCGGAAGAGTGGT
GTTCGGAGCACGGGACGCCAAGACCGGCGCAGCAGGCTCCCTGATGGATGTGCTGCACCACCCCGGCATG
AACCACCGGGTGGAGATCACAGAGGGAATCCTGGCAGACGAGTGCGCCGCCCTGCTGAGCGATTTCTTTA
GAATGCGGAGACAGGAGATCAAGGCCCAGAAGAAGGCACAGAGCTCCACCGACTCTGGAGGATCTAGCGG
AGGATCCTCTGGAAGCGAGACACCAGGCACAAGCGAGTCCGCCACACCAGAGAGCTCCGGCGGCTCCTCC
GGAGGATCCTCTGAGGTGGAGTTTTCCCACGAGTACTGGATGAGACATGCCCTGACCCTGGCCAAGAGGG
CACGCGATGAGAGGGAGGTGCCTGTGGGAGCCGTGCTGGTGCTGAACAATAGAGTGATCGGCGAGGGCTG
GAACAGAGCCATCGGCCTGCACGACCCAACAGCCCATGCCGAAATTATGGCCCTGAGACAGGGCGGCCTG
GTCATGCAGAACTACAGACTGATTGACGCCACCCTGTACGTGACATTCGAGCCTTGCGTGATGTGCGCCG
GCGCCATGATCCACTCTAGGATCGGCCGCGTGGTGTTTGGCTGGAGGAACGCAAAAACCGGCGCCGCAGG
CTCCCTGATGGACGTGCTGCACTACCCCGGCATGAATCACCGCGTCGAAATTACCGAGGGAATCCTGGCA
GATGAATGTGCCGCCCTGCTGTGCTATTTCTTTCGGATGCCTAGACAGGTGTTCAATGCTCAGAAGAAGG
CCCAGAGCTCCACCGACTCCGGAGGATCTAGCGGAGGCTCCTCTGGCTCTGAGACACCTGGCACAAGCGA
GAGCGCAACACCTGAAAGCAGCGGGGGCAGCAGCGGGGGGTCAGACAAGAAGTACAGCATCGGCCTGGCC
ATCGGCACCAACTCTGTGGGCTGGGCCGTGATCACCGACGAGTACAAGGTGCCCAGCAAGAAATTCAAGG
TGCTGGGCAACACCGACCGGCACAGCATCAAGAAGAACCTGATCGGAGCCCTGCTGTTCGACAGCGGCGA
AACAGCCGAGGCCACCCGGCTGAAGAGAACCGCCAGAAGAAGATACACCAGACGGAAGAACCGGATCTGC
TATCTGCAAGAGATCTTCAGCAACGAGATGGCCAAGGTGGACGACAGCTTCTTCCACAGACTGGAAGAGT
CCTTCCTGGTGGAAGAGGATAAGAAGCACGAGCGGCACCCCATCTTCGGCAACATCGTGGACGAGGTGGC
CTACCACGAGAAGTACCCCACCATCTACCACCTGAGAAAGAAACTGGTGGACAGCACCGACAAGGCCGAC
CTGCGGCTGATCTATCTGGCCCTGGCCCACATGATCAAGTTCCGGGGCCACTTCCTGATCGAGGGCGACC
TGAACCCCGACAACAGCGACGTGGACAAGCTGTTCATCCAGCTGGTGCAGACCTACAACCAGCTGTTCGA
GGAAAACCCCATCAACGCCAGCGGCGTGGACGCCAAGGCCATCCTGTCTGCCAGACTGAGCAAGAGCAGA
CGGCTGGAAAATCTGATCGCCCAGCTGCCCGGCGAGAAGAAGAATGGCCTGTTCGGAAACCTGATTGCCC
TGAGCCTGGGCCTGACCCCCAACTTCAAGAGCAACTTCGACCTGGCCGAGGATGCCAAACTGCAGCTGAG
CAAGGACACCTACGACGACGACCTGGACAACCTGCTGGCCCAGATCGGCGACCAGTACGCCGACCTGTTT
CTGGCCGCCAAGAACCTGTCCGACGCCATCCTGCTGAGCGACATCCTGAGAGTGAACACCGAGATCACCA
AGGCCCCCCTGAGCGCCTCTATGATCAAGAGATACGACGAGCACCACCAGGACCTGACCCTGCTGAAAGC
TCTCGTGCGGCAGCAGCTGCCTGAGAAGTACAAAGAGATTTTCTTCGACCAGAGCAAGAACGGCTACGCC
GGCTACATTGACGGCGGAGCCAGCCAGGAAGAGTTCTACAAGTTCATCAAGCCCATCCTGGAAAAGATGG
ACGGCACCGAGGAACTGCTCGTGAAGCTGAACAGAGAGGACCTGCTGCGGAAGCAGCGGACCTTCGACAA
CGGCAGCATCCCCCACCAGATCCACCTGGGAGAGCTGCACGCCATTCTGCGGCGGCAGGAAGATTTTTAC
CCATTCCTGAAGGACAACCGGGAAAAGATCGAGAAGATCCTGACCTTCCGCATCCCCTACTACGTGGGCC
CTCTGGCCAGGGGAAACAGCAGATTCGCCTGGATGACCAGAAAGAGCGAGGAAACCATCACCCCCTGGAA
CTTCGAGGAAGTGGTGGACAAGGGCGCTTCCGCCCAGAGCTTCATCGAGCGGATGACCAACTTCGATAAG
AACCTGCCCAACGAGAAGGTGCTGCCCAAGCACAGCCTGCTGTACGAGTACTTCACCGTGTATAACGAGC
TGACCAAAGTGAAATACGTGACCGAGGGAATGAGAAAGCCCGCCTTCCTGAGCGGCGAGCAGAAAAAGGC
CATCGTGGACCTGCTGTTCAAGACCAACCGGAAAGTGACCGTGAAGCAGCTGAAAGAGGACTACTTCAAG
AAAATCGAGTGCTTCGACTCCGTGGAAATCTCCGGCGTGGAAGATCGGTTCAACGCCTCCCTGGGCACAT
ACCACGATCTGCTGAAAATTATCAAGGACAAGGACTTCCTGGACAATGAGGAAAACGAGGACATTCTGGA
AGATATCGTGCTGACCCTGACACTGTTTGAGGACAGAGAGATGATCGAGGAACGGCTGAAAACCTATGCC
CACCTGTTCGACGACAAAGTGATGAAGCAGCTGAAGCGGCGGAGATACACCGGCTGGGGCAGGCTGAGCC
GGAAGCTGATCAACGGCATCCGGGACAAGCAGTCCGGCAAGACAATCCTGGATTTCCTGAAGTCCGACGG
CTTCGCCAACAGAAACTTCATGCAGCTGATCCACGACGACAGCCTGACCTTTAAAGAGGACATCCAGAAA
GCCCAGGTGTCCGGCCAGGGCGATAGCCTGCACGAGCACATTGCCAATCTGGCCGGCAGCCCCGCCATTA
AGAAGGGCATCCTGCAGACAGTGAAGGTGGTGGACGAGCTCGTGAAAGTGATGGGCCGGCACAAGCCCGA
GAACATCGTGATCGAAATGGCCAGAGAGAACCAGACCACCCAGAAGGGACAGAAGAACAGCCGCGAGAGA
ATGAAGCGGATCGAAGAGGGCATCAAAGAGCTGGGCAGCCAGATCCTGAAAGAACACCCCGTGGAAAACA
CCCAGCTGCAGAACGAGAAGCTGTACCTGTACTACCTGCAGAATGGGCGGGATATGTACGTGGACCAGGA
ACTGGACATCAACCGGCTGTCCGACTACGATGTGGACCATATCGTGCCTCAGAGCTTTCTGAAGGACGAC
TCCATCGACAACAAGGTGCTGACCAGAAGCGACAAGAACCGGGGCAAGAGCGACAACGTGCCCTCCGAAG
AGGTCGTGAAGAAGATGAAGAACTACTGGCGGCAGCTGCTGAACGCCAAGCTGATTACCCAGAGAAAGTT
CGACAATCTGACCAAGGCCGAGAGAGGCGGCCTGAGCGAACTGGATAAGGCCGGCTTCATCAAGAGACAG
CTGGTGGAAACCCGGCAGATCACAAAGCACGTGGCACAGATCCTGGACTCCCGGATGAACACTAAGTACG
ACGAGAATGACAAGCTGATCCGGGAAGTGAAAGTGATCACCCTGAAGTCCAAGCTGGTGTCCGATTTCCG
GAAGGATTTCCAGTTTTACAAAGTGCGCGAGATCAACAACTACCACCACGCCCACGACGCCTACCTGAAC
GCCGTCGTGGGAACCGCCCTGATCAAAAAGTACCCTAAGCTGGAAAGCGAGTTCGTGTACGGCGACTACA
AGGTGTACGACGTGCGGAAGATGATCGCCAAGAGCGAGCAGGAAATCGGCAAGGCTACCGCCAAGTACTT
CTTCTACAGCAACATCATGAACTTTTTCAAGACCGAGATTACCCTGGCCAACGGCGAGATCCGGAAGCGG
CCTCTGATCGAGACAAACGGCGAAACCGGGGAGATCGTGTGGGATAAGGGCCGGGATTTTGCCACCGTGC
GGAAAGTGCTGAGCATGCCCCAAGTGAATATCGTGAAAAAGACCGAGGTGCAGACAGGCGGCTTCAGCAA
AGAGTCTATCCTGCCCAAGAGGAACAGCGATAAGCTGATCGCCAGAAAGAAGGACTGGGACCCTAAGAAG
TACGGCGGCTTCGACAGCCCCACCGTGGCCTATTCTGTGCTGGTGGTGGCCAAAGTGGAAAAGGGCAAGT
CCAAGAAACTGAAGAGTGTGAAAGAGCTGCTGGGGATCACCATCATGGAAAGAAGCAGCTTCGAGAAGAA
TCCCATCGACTTTCTGGAAGCCAAGGGCTACAAAGAAGTGAAAAAGGACCTGATCATCAAGCTGCCTAAG
TACTCCCTGTTCGAGCTGGAAAACGGCCGGAAGAGAATGCTGGCCTCTGCCGGCGAACTGCAGAAGGGAA
ACGAACTGGCCCTGCCCTCCAAATATGTGAACTTCCTGTACCTGGCCAGCCACTATGAGAAGCTGAAGGG
CTCCCCCGAGGATAATGAGCAGAAACAGCTGTTTGTGGAACAGCACAAGCACTACCTGGACGAGATCATC
GAGCAGATCAGCGAGTTCTCCAAGAGAGTGATCCTGGCCGACGCTAATCTGGACAAAGTGCTGTCCGCCT
ACAACAAGCACCGGGATAAGCCCATCAGAGAGCAGGCCGAGAATATCATCCACCTGTTTACCCTGACCAA
TCTGGGAGCCCCTGCCGCCTTCAAGTACTTTGACACCACCATCGACCGGAAGAGGTACACCAGCACCAAA
GAGGTGCTGGACGCCACCCTGATCCACCAGAGCATCACCGGCCTGTACGAGACACGGATCGACCTGTCTC
AGCTGGGAGGTGACTCTGGCGGCTCAAAAAGAACCGCCGACGGCAGCGAATTCGAGCCCAAGAAGAAGAG
GAAAGTCTAACCGGTCATCATCACCATCACCATTGAGTTTAAACCCGCTGATCAGCCTCGACTGTGCCTT
CTAGTTGCCAGCCATCTGTTGTTTGCCCCTCCCCCGTGCCTTCCTTGACCCTGGAAGGTGCCACTCCCAC
TGTCCTTTCCTAATAAAATGAGGAAATTGCATCGCATTGTCTGAGTAGGTGTCATTCTATTCTGGGGGGT
GGGGTGGGGCAGGACAGCAAGGGGGAGGATTGGGAAGACAATAGCAGGCATGCTGGGGATGCGGTGGGCT
CTATGGCTTCTGAGGCGGAAAGAACCAGCTGGGGCTCGATACCGTCGACCTCTAGCTAGAGCTTGGCGTA
ATCATGGTCATAGCTGTTTCCTGTGTGAAATTGTTATCCGCTCACAATTCCACACAACATACGAGCCGGA
AGCATAAAGTGTAAAGCCTAGGGTGCCTAATGAGTGAGCTAACTCACATTAATTGCGTTGCGCTCACTGC
CCGCTTTCCAGTCGGGAAACCTGTCGTGCCAGCTGCATTAATGAATCGGCCAACGCGCGGGGAGAGGCGG
TTTGCGTATTGGGCGCTCTTCCGCTTCCTCGCTCACTGACTCGCTGCGCTCGGTCGTTCGGCTGCGGCGA
GCGGTATCAGCTCACTCAAAGGCGGTAATACGGTTATCCACAGAATCAGGGGATAACGCAGGAAAGAACA
TGTGAGCAAAAGGCCAGCAAAAGGCCAGGAACCGTAAAAAGGCCGCGTTGCTGGCGTTTTTCCATAGGCT
CCGCCCCCCTGACGAGCATCACAAAAATCGACGCTCAAGTCAGAGGTGGCGAAACCCGACAGGACTATAA
AGATACCAGGCGTTTCCCCCTGGAAGCTCCCTCGTGCGCTCTCCTGTTCCGACCCTGCCGCTTACCGGAT
ACCTGTCCGCCTTTCTCCCTTCGGGAAGCGTGGCGCTTTCTCATAGCTCACGCTGTAGGTATCTCAGTTC
GGTGTAGGTCGTTCGCTCCAAGCTGGGCTGTGTGCACGAACCCCCCGTTCAGCCCGACCGCTGCGCCTTA
TCCGGTAACTATCGTCTTGAGTCCAACCCGGTAAGACACGACTTATCGCCACTGGCAGCAGCCACTGGTA
ACAGGATTAGCAGAGCGAGGTATGTAGGCGGTGCTACAGAGTTCTTGAAGTGGTGGCCTAACTACGGCTA
CACTAGAAGAACAGTATTTGGTATCTGCGCTCTGCTGAAGCCAGTTACCTTCGGAAAAAGAGTTGGTAGC
TCTTGATCCGGCAAACAAACCACCGCTGGTAGCGGTGGTTTTTTTGTTTGCAAGCAGCAGATTACGCGCA
GAAAAAAAGGATCTCAAGAAGATCCTTTGATCTTTTCTACGGGGTCTGACACTCAGTGGAACGAAAACTC
ACGTTAAGGGATTTTGGTCATGAGATTATCAAAAAGGATCTTCACCTAGATCCTTTTAAATTAAAAATTA
AGTTTTAAATCAATCTAAAGTATATATGAGTAAACTTGGTCTGACAGTTACCAATGCTTAATCAGTGAGG
CACCTATCTCAGCGATCTGTCTATTTCGTTCATCCATAGTTGCCTGACTCCCCGTCGTGTAGATAACTAC
GATACGGGAGGGCTTACCATCTGGCCCCAGTGCTGCAATGATACCGCGAGACCCACGCTCACCGGCTCCA
GATTTATCAGCAATAAACCAGCCAGCCGGAAGGGCCGAGCGCAGAAGTGGTCCTGCAACTTTATCCGCCT
CCATCCAGTCTATTAATTGTTGCCGGGAAGCTAGAGTAAGTAGTTCGCCAGTTAATAGTTTGCGCAACGT
TGTTGCCATTGCTACAGGCATCGTGGTGTCACGCTCGTCGTTTGGTATGGCTTCATTCAGCTCCGGTTCC
CAACGATCAAGGCGAGTTACATGATCCCCCATGTTGTGCAAAAAAGCGGTTAGCTCCTTCGGTCCTCCGA
TCGTTGTCAGAAGTAAGTTGGCCGCAGTGTTATCACTCATGGTTATGGCAGCACTGCATAATTCTCTTAC
TGTCATGCCATCCGTAAGATGCTTTTCTGTGACTGGTGAGTACTCAACCAAGTCATTCTGAGAATAGTGT
ATGCGGCGACCGAGTTGCTCTTGCCCGGCGTCAATACGGGATAATACCGCGCCACATAGCAGAACTTTAA
AAGTGCTCATCATTGGAAAACGTTCTTCGGGGCGAAAACTCTCAAGGATCTTACCGCTGTTGAGATCCAG
TTCGATGTAACCCACTCGTGCACCCAACTGATCTTCAGCATCTTTTACTTTCACCAGCGTTTCTGGGTGA
GCAAAAACAGGAAGGCAAAATGCCGCAAAAAAGGGAATAAGGGCGACACGGAAATGTTGAATACTCATAC
TCTTCCTTTTTCAATATTATTGAAGCATTTATCAGGGTTATTGTCTCATGAGCGGATACATATTTGAATG
TATTTAGAAAAATAAACAAATAGGGGTTCCGCGCACATTTCCCCGAAAAGTGCCACCTGACGTCGACGGA
TCGGGAGATCGATCTCCCGATCCCCTAGGGTCGACTCTCAGTACAATCTGCTCTGATGCCGCATAGTTAA
GCCAGTATCTGCTCCCTGCTTGTGTGTTGGAGGTCGCTGAGTAGTGCGCGAGCAAAATTTAAGCTACAAC
AAGGCAAGGCTTGACCGACAATTGCATGAAGAATCTGCTTAGGGTTAGGCGTTTTGCGCTGCTTCGCGAT
GTACGGGCCAGATATACGCGTTGACATTGATTATTGACTAGTTATTAATAGTAATCAATTACGGGGTCAT
TAGTTCATAGCCCATATATGGAGTTCCGCGTTACATAACTTACGGTAAATGGCCCGCCTGGCTGACCGCC
CAACGACCCCCGCCCATTGACGTCAATAATGACGTATGTTCCCATAGTAACGCCAATAGGGACTTTCCAT
TGACGTCAATGGGTGGAGTATTTACGGTAAACTGCCCACTTGGCAGTACATCAAGTGTATC
